Addgene plasmid #213114: pLV-EF1a-MinD-IRES-Puro
Purpose: Expression of untagged MinD in mammalian cells
Depositing lab: Scott Coyle. Depositing organization: University of Wisconsin, Madison. Publication: A programmable reaction-diffusion system for spatiotemporal cell signaling circuit design. Rajasekaran R, Chang CC, Weix EWZ, Galateo TM, Coyle SM. Cell. 2023 Dec 27:S0092-8674(23)01339-9. doi: 10.1016/j.cell.2023.12.007. PubMed 38181787.
Backbone
  Vector backbone: pLV-EF1a
  Backbone size w/o insert (bp): 8699
  Total vector size (bp): 9512
  Vector type: Mammalian Expression, Lentiviral
  Selectable markers: Puromycin
Growth in bacteria
  Bacterial resistance: Ampicillin, 100 μg/mL
  Growth temperature: 37°C
  Growth strain: NEB Stable
  Copy number: High Copy
Gene/Insert
  Gene/Insert name: MinD
  Species: Escherichia coli
  Insert size (bp): 813
  Entrez Gene: minD (a.k.a. b1175, ECK1163, minB)
  Promoter: EF1a
  Cloning method: Gibson Cloning
  Sequencing primers: 5′ EF1a_F (TCAAGCCTCAGACAGTGGTTC); 3′ EF1a_R (TAGAGGGAAACCGTTGCTAGC)
Terms and licenses: Academic/Nonprofit Terms; Industry Terms: Not Available to Industry
How to cite: pLV-EF1a-MinD-IRES-Puro was a gift from Scott Coyle (Addgene plasmid # 213114 ; http://n2t.net/addgene:213114 ; RRID:Addgene_213114)
