[The description below was written by a language model from this plasmid's Addgene catalogue record and pLannotate feature annotations shown in this document.]
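Description:
pLV-EF1a-MinD-IRES-Puro is a 9.5 kb HIV-1-based lentiviral transfer plasmid for expressing untagged Escherichia coli MinD in mammalian cells. It is maintained in bacteria through a high-copy ColE1/pUC-type origin and an ampicillin resistance gene (β-lactamase with its own promoter). A recombination-limiting strain is recorded as the growth host, as is usual for plasmids carrying repeated LTR sequences. The backbone also retains residual lac promoter/operator and lacI fragments and an SV40 polyadenylation signal, which play no stated role in the payload.

The viral portion is bounded by two annotated HIV-1 LTR elements, each preceded by sequence that the automated annotation matches to nef fragments. Downstream of the upstream LTR lie the Ψ packaging signal with a partial gag sequence, the Rev response element for Rev-dependent nuclear export of the genomic RNA, and the cPPT/CTS, which aids nuclear import of the reverse-transcribed genome. The expression cassette follows. The human EF-1α core promoter with its intron A drives the 813 bp minD coding sequence, then an EMCV IRES and the puromycin N-acetyltransferase gene, so a single bicistronic transcript yields both MinD and the selection marker. A WPRE after PuroR enhances transcript stability and expression.

MinD is the membrane-associated ATPase of the bacterial Min system, which oscillates between cell poles to position the division site. The associated publication concerns a programmable reaction-diffusion system for designing spatiotemporal signaling circuits in cells. The construct therefore appears intended to produce puromycin-selected mammalian cells that stably express MinD, by transduction or direct transfection. The record does not describe any partner components.
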