Features (pLannotate 1.2.2; 23 found; start..end, strand, type, name):
     83..294     +  promoter       EF-1α core promoter: core promoter for human elongation factor EF-1α
    295..1233    +  intron         EF-1α intron A: intron upstream of the start codon of human EF-1α
   1255..2064    +  CDS            minD: MIND_ECOLI - Experimental evidence at protein level: Swiss-Prot protein existence level 1. ATPase required for the correct placement of the division site. Cell division inhibitors MinC and MinD act in concert to form an inhibitor capable of blocking formation of the polar Z ring septums. Rapidly oscillates between the poles of the cell to destabilize FtsZ filaments that have formed before they mature into polar Z rings. From Escherichia coli (strain K12).
   2156..2717    +  misc_feature   IRES: internal ribosome entry site (IRES) of the encephalomyocarditis virus (EMCV)
   2720..3319    +  CDS            PuroR: puromycin N-acetyltransferase; pac from Streptomyces alboniger; confers resistance to puromycin
   3343..3931    +  misc_feature   WPRE: woodchuck hepatitis virus posttranscriptional regulatory element
   3948..4466    +  CDS            nef (fragment): NEF_HV1BR - Experimental evidence at protein level: Swiss-Prot protein existence level 1. Extracellular Nef protein targets CD4(+) T-lymphocytes for apoptosis by interacting with CXCR4 surface receptors (PubMed:14990729). From Human immunodeficiency virus type 1 group M subtype B (isolate BRU/LAI) (HIV-1).
   4514..4771    +  LTR            5' LTR (truncated): truncated 5' long terminal repeat (LTR) from HIV-1
   4923..4939    -  protein_bind   lac operator: The lac repressor binds to the lac operator to inhibit transcription in E. coli. This inhibition can be relieved by adding lactose or isopropyl-β-D-thiogalactopyranoside (IPTG). lac repressor encoded by lacI
   4947..4977    -  promoter       lac promoter: promoter for the E. coli lac operon
   4992..5013    -  protein_bind   CAP binding site: CAP binding activates transcription in the presence of cAMP. E. coli catabolite activator protein
   5026..5118    -  CDS            lacI (fragment): lac repressor; lacI; The lac repressor binds to the lac operator to inhibit transcription in E. coli. This inhibition can be relieved by adding lactose or isopropyl-β-D-thiogalactopyranoside (IPTG).
   5301..5889    -  rep_origin     ori: high-copy-number ColE1/pMB1/pBR322/pUC origin of replication
   6060..6920    -  CDS            AmpR: β-lactamase; bla; confers resistance to ampicillin, carbenicillin, and related antibiotics
   6921..7025    -  promoter       AmpR promoter: bla
   7073..7207    +  polyA_signal   SV40 poly(A) signal: SV40 polyadenylation signal
   7374..7703    +  CDS            nef (fragment): NEF_HV1BR - Experimental evidence at protein level: Swiss-Prot protein existence level 1. Extracellular Nef protein targets CD4(+) T-lymphocytes for apoptosis by interacting with CXCR4 surface receptors (PubMed:14990729). From Human immunodeficiency virus type 1 group M subtype B (isolate BRU/LAI) (HIV-1).
   7751..8008    +  LTR            5' LTR (truncated): truncated 5' long terminal repeat (LTR) from HIV-1
   8055..8180    +  misc_feature   HIV-1 Ψ: packaging signal of human immunodeficiency virus type 1
   8164..8502    +  CDS            HIV-1 gag (fragment): gag protein from human immunodeficiency virus 1; gag
   8677..8910    +  misc_feature   RRE: The Rev response element (RRE) of HIV-1 allows for Rev-dependent mRNA export from the nucleus to the cytoplasm.
   9287..9387    +  CDS            Rev (fragment): human immunodeficiency virus 1 (HIV-1) Rev protein; rev; enhances nuclear export of unspliced and incompletely spliced viral mRNAs
   9402..5       +  misc_feature   cPPT/CTS (across the origin): central polypurine tract and central termination sequence of HIV-1 (lacking the first T)
>Addgene plasmid #213114 | pLV-EF1a-MinD-IRES-Puro | addgene full sequence | sequence record 420340 | Addgene NGS Result
AATTTTCGGGTTTATTACAGGGACAGCAGAGATCCAGTTTATCGATGAGGCCCTTTCGTCTTCACTCGAG
GTGCCCGTCAGTGGGCAGAGCGCACATCGCCCACAGTCCCCGAGAAGTTGGGGGGAGGGGTCGGCAATTG
AACCGGTGCCTAGAGAAGGTGGCGCGGGGTAAACTGGGAAAGTGATGTCGTGTACTGGCTCCGCCTTTTT
CCCGAGGGTGGGGGAGAACCGTATATAAGTGCAGTAGTCGCCGTGAACGTTCTTTTTCGCAACGGGTTTG
CCGCCAGAACACAGGTAAGTGCCGTGTGTGGTTCCCGCGGGCCTGGCCTCTTTACGGGTTATGGCCCTTG
CGTGCCTTGAATTACTTCCACCTGGCTGCAGTACGTGATTCTTGATCCCGAGCTTCGGGTTGGAAGTGGG
TGGGAGAGTTCGAGGCCTTGCGCTTAAGGAGCCCCTTCGCCTCGTGCTTGAGTTGAGGCCTGGCCTGGGC
GCTGGGGCCGCCGCGTGCGAATCTGGTGGCACCTTCGCGCCTGTCTCGCTGCTTTCGATAAGTCTCTAGC
CATTTAAAATTTTTGATGACCTGCTGCGACGCTTTTTTTCTGGCAAGATAGTCTTGTAAATGCGGGCCAA
GATCTGCACACTGGTATTTCGGTTTTTGGGGCCGCGGGCGGCGACGGGGCCCGTGCGTCCCAGCGCACAT
GTTCGGCGAGGCGGGGCCTGCGAGCGCGGCCACCGAGAATCGGACGGGGGTAGTCTCAAGCTGGCCGGCC
TGCTCTGGTGCCTGGCCTCGCGCCGCCGTGTATCGCCCCGCCCTGGGCGGCAAGGCTGGCCCGGTCGGCA
CCAGTTGCGTGAGCGGAAAGATGGCCGCTTCCCGGCCCTGCTGCAGGGAGCTCAAAATGGAGGACGCGGC
GCTCGGGAGAGCGGGCGGGTGAGTCACCCACACAAAGGAAAAGGGCCTTTCCGTCCTCAGCCGTCGCTTC
ATGTGACTCCACGGAGTACCGGGCGCCGTCCAGGCACCTCGATTAGTTCTCGAGCTTTTGGAGTACGTCG
TCTTTAGGTTGGGGGGAGGGGTTTTATGCGATGGAGTTTCCCCACACTGAGTGGGTGGAGACTGAAGTTA
GGCCAGCTTGGCACTTGATGTAATTCTCCTTGGAATTTGCCCTTTTTGAGTTTGGATCTTGGTTCATTCT
CAAGCCTCAGACAGTGGTTCAAAGTTTTTTTCTTCCATTTCAGGTGTCGTGAGGATCCGCCACCATGGCC
CGCATAATAGTTGTGACTTCAGGTAAGGGCGGAGTTGGAAAAACCACATCCAGCGCAGCCATAGCTACCG
GCCTCGCACAGAAAGGCAAGAAAACTGTGGTCATAGATTTTGATATTGGGCTCAGGAACCTGGACCTGAT
AATGGGCTGCGAACGGCGCGTTGTCTACGATTTTGTCAATGTCATCCAAGGCGACGCGACTCTTAATCAG
GCACTTATAAAAGATAAACGAACCGAAAACTTGTATATTCTTCCTGCCTCACAAACGCGGGACAAAGACG
CGCTCACCAGGGAGGGTGTCGCAAAAGTTTTGGATGACTTGAAAGCGATGGACTTTGAGTTCATAGTTTG
TGACTCTCCCGCCGGTATAGAGACAGGGGCACTTATGGCACTGTACTTCGCAGATGAAGCCATAATCACA
ACTAATCCGGAGGTGTCTAGTGTGCGAGATTCAGACCGAATACTGGGGATACTCGCCAGCAAATCACGGA
GGGCAGAAAACGGGGAGGAGCCAATTAAGGAGCATCTCCTGCTTACCCGATATAACCCCGGTCGAGTATC
TCGGGGAGATATGCTTTCAATGGAAGATGTCCTCGAGATTCTGAGGATAAAACTGGTAGGCGTTATCCCG
GAAGACCAGTCCGTCCTCCGCGCATCTAATCAGGGGGAGCCTGTCATACTTGACATAAATGCGGATGCTG
GGAAAGCTTATGCCGATACGGTAGAACGGCTCCTCGGGGAAGAACGGCCCTTCCGCTTCATAGAGGAGGA
AAAGAAGGGATTCCTTAAACGGCTGTTCGGGGGATAAGCGGCCGCTCTAGAGTCGACGGGCCGCGGTAAC
AATTGTTAACTAACTTAAGCTAGCAACGGTTTCCCTCTAGCGGGATCAATTCCGCCCCCCCCCCCTAACG
TTACTGGCCGAAGCCGCTTGGAATAAGGCCGGTGTGCGTTTGTCTATATGTTATTTTCCACCATATTGCC
GTCTTTTGGCAATGTGAGGGCCCGGAAACCTGGCCCTGTCTTCTTGACGAGCATTCCTAGGGGTCTTTCC
CCTCTCGCCAAAGGAATGCAAGGTCTGTTGAATGTCGTGAAGGAAGCAGTTCCTCTGGAAGCTTCTTGAA
GACAAACAACGTCTGTAGCGACCCTTTGCAGGCAGCGGAACCCCCCACCTGGCGACAGGTGCCTCTGCGG
CCAAAAGCCACGTGTATAAGATACACCTGCAAAGGCGGCACAACCCCAGTGCCACGTTGTGAGTTGGATA
GTTGTGGAAAGAGTCAAATGGCTCTCCTCAAGCGTATTCAACAAGGGGCTGAAGGATGCCCAGAAGGTAC
CCCATTGTATGGGATCTGATCTGGGGCCTCGGTGCACATGCTTTACATGTGTTTAGTCGAGGTTAAAAAA
ACGTCTAGGCCCCCCGAACCACGGGGACGTGGTTTTCCTTTGAAAAACACGATAATACCATGACCGAGTA
CAAGCCCACGGTGCGCCTCGCCACCCGCGACGACGTCCCCAGGGCCGTACGCACCCTCGCCGCCGCGTTC
GCCGACTACCCCGCCACGCGCCACACCGTCGATCCGGACCGCCACATCGAGCGGGTCACCGAGCTGCAAG
AACTCTTCCTCACGCGCGTCGGGCTCGACATCGGCAAGGTGTGGGTCGCGGACGACGGCGCCGCGGTGGC
GGTCTGGACCACGCCGGAGAGCGTCGAAGCGGGGGCGGTGTTCGCCGAGATCGGCCCGCGCATGGCCGAG
TTGAGCGGTTCCCGGCTGGCCGCGCAGCAACAGATGGAAGGCCTCCTGGCGCCGCACCGGCCCAAGGAGC
CCGCGTGGTTCCTGGCCACCGTCGGCGTCTCGCCCGACCACCAGGGCAAGGGTCTGGGCAGCGCCGTCGT
GCTCCCCGGAGTGGAGGCGGCCGAGCGCGCCGGGGTGCCCGCCTTCCTGGAGACCTCCGCGCCCCGCAAC
CTCCCCTTCTACGAGCGGCTCGGCTTCACCGTCACCGCCGACGTCGAGGTGCCCGAAGGACCGCGCACCT
GGTGCATGACCCGCAAGCCCGGTGCCTGACCCGGGCGGGGCGCGTCTGGAACAATCAACCTCTGGATTAC
AAAATTTGTGAAAGATTGACTGGTATTCTTAACTATGTTGCTCCTTTTACGCTATGTGGATACGCTGCTT
TAATGCCTTTGTATCATGCTATTGCTTCCCGTATGGCTTTCATTTTCTCCTCCTTGTATAAATCCTGGTT
GCTGTCTCTTTATGAGGAGTTGTGGCCCGTTGTCAGGCAACGTGGCGTGGTGTGCACTGTGTTTGCTGAC
GCAACCCCCACTGGTTGGGGCATTGCCACCACCTGTCAGCTCCTTTCCGGGACTTTCGCTTTCCCCCTCC
CTATTGCCACGGCGGAACTCATCGCCGCCTGCCTTGCCCGCTGCTGGACAGGGGCTCGGCTGTTGGGCAC
TGACAATTCCGTGGTGTTGTCGGGGAAGCTGACGTCCTTTCCATGGCTGCTCGCCTGTGTTGCCACCTGG
ATTCTGCGCGGGACGTCCTTCTGCTACGTCCCTTCGGCCCTCAATCCAGCGGACCTTCCTTCCCGCGGCC
TGCTGCCGGCTCTGCGGCCTCTTCCGCGTCTTCGCCTTCGCCCTCAGACGAGTCGGATCTCCCTTTGGGC
CGCCTCCCCGCCTGGAATTAATTCTGCAGTCGAGACCTAGAAAAACATGGAGCAATCACAAGTAGCAATA
CAGCAGCTACCAATGCTGATTGTGCCTGGCTAGAAGCACAAGAGGAGGAGGAGGTGGGTTTTCCAGTCAC
ACCTCAGGTACCTTTAAGACCAATGACTTACAAGGCAGCTGTAGATCTTAGCCACTTTTTAAAAGAAAAG
AGGGGACTGGAAGGGCTAATTCACTCCCAACGAAGACAAGATATCCTTGATCTGTGGATCTACCACACAC
AAGGCTACTTCCCTGATTAGCAGAACTACACACCAGGGCCAGGGGTCAGATATCCACTGACCTTTGGATG
GTGCTACAAGCTAGTACCAGTTGAGCCAGATAAGGTAGAAGAGGCCAATAAAGGAGAGAACACCAGCTTG
TTACACCCTGTGAGCCTGCATGGGATGGATGACCCGGAGAGAGAAGTGTTAGAGTGGAGGTTTGACAGCC
GCCTAGCATTTCATCACGTGGCCCGAGAGCTGCATCCGGAGTACTTCAAGAACTGCTGATATCGAGCTTG
CTACAAGGGACTTTCCGCTGGGGACTTTCCAGGGAGGCGTGGCCTGGGCGGGACTGGGGAGTGGCGAGCC
CTCAGATCCTGCATATAAGCAGCTGCTTTTTGCCTGTACTGGGTCTCTCTGGTTAGACCAGATCTGAGCC
TGGGAGCTCTCTGGCTAACTAGGGAACCCACTGCTTAAGCCTCAATAAAGCTTGCCTTGAGTGCTTCAAG
TAGTGTGTGCCCGTCTGTTGTGTGACTCTGGTAACTAGAGATCCCTCAGACCCTTTTAGTCAGTGTGGAA
AATCTCTAGCAGTAGTAGTTCATGTCATCTTATTATTCAGTATTTATAACTTGCAAAGAAATGAATATCA
GAGAGTGAGAGGCCTTGACATTGCTAGCGTTTACCGTCGACCTCTAGCTAGAGCTTGGCGTAATCATGGT
CATAGCTGTTTCCTGTGTGAAATTGTTATCCGCTCACAATTCCACACAACATACGAGCCGGAAGCATAAA
GTGTAAAGCCTGGGGTGCCTAATGAGTGAGCTAACTCACATTAATTGCGTTGCGCTCACTGCCCGCTTTC
CAGTCGGGAAACCTGTCGTGCCAGCTGCATTAATGAATCGGCCAACGCGCGGGGAGAGGCGGTTTGCGTA
TTGGGCGCTCTTCCGCTTCCTCGCTCACTGACTCGCTGCGCTCGGTCGTTCGGCTGCGGCGAGCGGTATC
AGCTCACTCAAAGGCGGTAATACGGTTATCCACAGAATCAGGGGATAACGCAGGAAAGAACATGTGAGCA
AAAGGCCAGCAAAAGGCCAGGAACCGTAAAAAGGCCGCGTTGCTGGCGTTTTTCCATAGGCTCCGCCCCC
CTGACGAGCATCACAAAAATCGACGCTCAAGTCAGAGGTGGCGAAACCCGACAGGACTATAAAGATACCA
GGCGTTTCCCCCTGGAAGCTCCCTCGTGCGCTCTCCTGTTCCGACCCTGCCGCTTACCGGATACCTGTCC
GCCTTTCTCCCTTCGGGAAGCGTGGCGCTTTCTCATAGCTCACGCTGTAGGTATCTCAGTTCGGTGTAGG
TCGTTCGCTCCAAGCTGGGCTGTGTGCACGAACCCCCCGTTCAGCCCGACCGCTGCGCCTTATCCGGTAA
CTATCGTCTTGAGTCCAACCCGGTAAGACACGACTTATCGCCACTGGCAGCAGCCACTGGTAACAGGATT
AGCAGAGCGAGGTATGTAGGCGGTGCTACAGAGTTCTTGAAGTGGTGGCCTAACTACGGCTACACTAGAA
GAACAGTATTTGGTATCTGCGCTCTGCTGAAGCCAGTTACCTTCGGAAAAAGAGTTGGTAGCTCTTGATC
CGGCAAACAAACCACCGCTGGTAGCGGTGGTTTTTTTGTTTGCAAGCAGCAGATTACGCGCAGAAAAAAA
GGATCTCAAGAAGATCCTTTGATCTTTTCTACGGGGTCTGACGCTCAGTGGAACGAAAACTCACGTTAAG
GGATTTTGGTCATGAGATTATCAAAAAGGATCTTCACCTAGATCCTTTTAAATTAAAAATGAAGTTTTAA
ATCAATCTAAAGTATATATGAGTAAACTTGGTCTGACAGTTACCAATGCTTAATCAGTGAGGCACCTATC
TCAGCGATCTGTCTATTTCGTTCATCCATAGTTGCCTGACTCCCCGTCGTGTAGATAACTACGATACGGG
AGGGCTTACCATCTGGCCCCAGTGCTGCAATGATACCGCGAGACCCACGCTCACCGGCTCCAGATTTATC
AGCAATAAACCAGCCAGCCGGAAGGGCCGAGCGCAGAAGTGGTCCTGCAACTTTATCCGCCTCCATCCAG
TCTATTAATTGTTGCCGGGAAGCTAGAGTAAGTAGTTCGCCAGTTAATAGTTTGCGCAACGTTGTTGCCA
TTGCTACAGGCATCGTGGTGTCACGCTCGTCGTTTGGTATGGCTTCATTCAGCTCCGGTTCCCAACGATC
AAGGCGAGTTACATGATCCCCCATGTTGTGCAAAAAAGCGGTTAGCTCCTTCGGTCCTCCGATCGTTGTC
AGAAGTAAGTTGGCCGCAGTGTTATCACTCATGGTTATGGCAGCACTGCATAATTCTCTTACTGTCATGC
CATCCGTAAGATGCTTTTCTGTGACTGGTGAGTACTCAACCAAGTCATTCTGAGAATAGTGTATGCGGCG
ACCGAGTTGCTCTTGCCCGGCGTCAATACGGGATAATACCGCGCCACATAGCAGAACTTTAAAAGTGCTC
ATCATTGGAAAACGTTCTTCGGGGCGAAAACTCTCAAGGATCTTACCGCTGTTGAGATCCAGTTCGATGT
AACCCACTCGTGCACCCAACTGATCTTCAGCATCTTTTACTTTCACCAGCGTTTCTGGGTGAGCAAAAAC
AGGAAGGCAAAATGCCGCAAAAAAGGGAATAAGGGCGACACGGAAATGTTGAATACTCATACTCTTCCTT
TTTCAATATTATTGAAGCATTTATCAGGGTTATTGTCTCATGAGCGGATACATATTTGAATGTATTTAGA
AAAATAAACAAATAGGGGTTCCGCGCACATTTCCCCGAAAAGTGCCACCTGACGTCGACGGATCGGGAGA
TCAACTTGTTTATTGCAGCTTATAATGGTTACAAATAAAGCAATAGCATCACAAATTTCACAAATAAAGC
ATTTTTTTCACTGCATTCTAGTTGTGGTTTGTCCAAACTCATCAATGTATCTTATCATGTCTGGATCAAC
TGGATAACTCAAGCTAACCAAAATCATCCCAAACTTCCCACCCCATACCCTATTACCACTGCCAATTACC
TGTGGTTTCATTTACTCTAAACCTGTGATTCCTCTGAATTATTTTCATTTTAAAGAAATTGTATTTGTTA
AATATGTACTACAAACTTAGTAGTTGGAAGGGCTAATTCACTCCCAAAGAAGACAAGATATCCTTGATCT
GTGGATCTACCACACACAAGGCTACTTCCCTGATTAGCAGAACTACACACCAGGGCCAGGGGTCAGATAT
CCACTGACCTTTGGATGGTGCTACAAGCTAGTACCAGTTGAGCCAGATAAGGTAGAAGAGGCCAATAAAG
GAGAGAACACCAGCTTGTTACACCCTGTGAGCCTGCATGGGATGGATGACCCGGAGAGAGAAGTGTTAGA
GTGGAGGTTTGACAGCCGCCTAGCATTTCATCACGTGGCCCGAGAGCTGCATCCGGAGTACTTCAAGAAC
TGCTGATATCGAGCTTGCTACAAGGGACTTTCCGCTGGGGACTTTCCAGGGAGGCGTGGCCTGGGCGGGA
CTGGGGAGTGGCGAGCCCTCAGATCCTGCATATAAGCAGCTGCTTTTTGCCTGTACTGGGTCTCTCTGGT
TAGACCAGATCTGAGCCTGGGAGCTCTCTGGCTAACTAGGGAACCCACTGCTTAAGCCTCAATAAAGCTT
GCCTTGAGTGCTTCAAGTAGTGTGTGCCCGTCTGTTGTGTGACTCTGGTAACTAGAGATCCCTCAGACCC
TTTTAGTCAGTGTGGAAAATCTCTAGCAGTGGCGCCCGAACAGGGACTTGAAAGCGAAAGGGAAACCAGA
GGAGCTCTCTCGACGCAGGACTCGGCTTGCTGAAGCGCGCACGGCAAGAGGCGAGGGGCGGCGACTGGTG
AGTACGCCAAAAATTTTGACTAGCGGAGGCTAGAAGGAGAGAGATGGGTGCGAGAGCGTCAGTATTAAGC
GGGGGAGAATTAGATCGCGATGGGAAAAAATTCGGTTAAGGCCAGGGGGAAAGAAAAAATATAAATTAAA
ACATATAGTATGGGCAAGCAGGGAGCTAGAACGATTCGCAGTTAATCCTGGCCTGTTAGAAACATCAGAA
GGCTGTAGACAAATACTGGGACAGCTACAACCATCCCTTCAGACAGGATCAGAAGAACTTAGATCATTAT
ATAATACAGTAGCAACCCTCTATTGTGTGCATCAAAGGATAGAGATAAAAGACACCAAGGAAGCTTTAGA
CAAGATAGAGGAAGAGCAAAACAAAAGTAAGACCACCGCACAGCAAGCGGCCGGCCGCTGATCTTCAGAC
CTGGAGGAGGAGATATGAGGGACAATTGGAGAAGTGAATTATATAAATATAAAGTAGTAAAAATTGAACC
ATTAGGAGTAGCACCCACCAAGGCAAAGAGAAGAGTGGTGCAGAGAGAAAAAAGAGCAGTGGGAATAGGA
GCTTTGTTCCTTGGGTTCTTGGGAGCAGCAGGAAGCACTATGGGCGCAGCGTCAATGACGCTGACGGTAC
AGGCCAGACAATTATTGTCTGGTATAGTGCAGCAGCAGAACAATTTGCTGAGGGCTATTGAGGCGCAACA
GCATCTGTTGCAACTCACAGTCTGGGGCATCAAGCAGCTCCAGGCAAGAATCCTGGCTGTGGAAAGATAC
CTAAAGGATCAACAGCTCCTGGGGATTTGGGGTTGCTCTGGAAAACTCATTTGCACCACTGCTGTGCCTT
GGAATGCTAGTTGGAGTAATAAATCTCTGGAACAGATTTGGAATCACACGACCTGGATGGAGTGGGACAG
AGAAATTAACAATTACACAAGCTTAATACACTCCTTAATTGAAGAATCGCAAAACCAGCAAGAAAAGAAT
GAACAAGAATTATTGGAATTAGATAAATGGGCAAGTTTGTGGAATTGGTTTAACATAACAAATTGGCTGT
GGTATATAAAATTATTCATAATGATAGTAGGAGGCTTGGTAGGTTTAAGAATAGTTTTTGCTGTACTTTC
TATAGTGAATAGAGTTAGGCAGGGATATTCACCATTATCGTTTCAGACCCACCTCCCAACCCCGAGGGGA
CCCGACAGGCCCGAAGGAATAGAAGAAGAAGGTGGAGAGAGAGACAGAGACAGATCCATTCGATTAGTGA
ACGGATCTCGACGGTATCGCCTTTAAAAGAAAAGGGGGGATTGGGGGGTACAGTGCAGGGGAAAGAATAG
TAGACATAATAGCAACAGACATACAAACTAAAGAATTACAAAAACAAATTACAAAAATTCAA
